>Addgene plasmid #116568 | pHAGE-PIK3CD-F932C | addgene full sequence | sequence record 243186 | Addgene NGS Result
TGGAAGGGCTAATTCACTCCCAAAGAAGACAAGATATCCTTGATCTGTGGATCTACCACACACAAGGCTA
CTTCCCTGATTAGCAGAACTACACACCAGGGCCAGGGGTCAGATATCCACTGACCTTTGGATGGTGCTAC
AAGCTAGTACCAGTTGAGCCAGATAAGGTAGAAGAGGCCAATAAAGGAGAGAACACCAGCTTGTTACACC
CTGTGAGCCTGCATGGGATGGATGACCCGGAGAGAGAAGTGTTAGAGTGGAGGTTTGACAGCCGCCTAGC
ATTTCATCACGTGGCCCGAGAGCTGCATCCGGAGTACTTCAAGAACTGCTGATATCGAGCTTGCTACAAG
GGACTTTCCGCTGGGGACTTTCCAGGGAGGCGTGGCCTGGGCGGGACTGGGGAGTGGCGAGCCCTCAGAT
CCTGCATATAAGCAGCTGCTTTTTGCCTGTACTGGGTCTCTCTGGTTAGACCAGATCTGAGCCTGGGAGC
TCTCTGGCTAACTAGGGAACCCACTGCTTAAGCCTCAATAAAGCTTGCCTTGAGTGCTTCAAGTAGTGTG
TGCCCGTCTGTTGTGTGACTCTGGTAACTAGAGATCCCTCAGACCCTTTTAGTCAGTGTGGAAAATCTCT
AGCAGTGGCGCCCGAACAGGGACTTGAAAGCGAAAGGGAAACCAGAGGAGCTCTCTCGACGCAGGACTCG
GCTTGCTGAAGCGCGCACGGCAAGAGGCGAGGGGCGGCGACTGGTGAGTACGCCAAAAATTTTGACTAGC
GGAGGCTAGAAGGAGAGAGATGGGTGCGAGAGCGTCAGTATTAAGCGGGGGAGAATTAGATCGCGATGGG
AAAAAATTCGGTTAAGGCCAGGGGGAAAGAAAAAATATAAATTAAAACATATAGTATGGGCAAGCAGGGA
GCTAGAACGATTCGCAGTTAATCCTGGCCTGTTAGAAACATCAGAAGGCTGTAGACAAATACTGGGACAG
CTACAACCATCCCTTCAGACAGGATCAGAAGAACTTAGATCATTATATAATACAGTAGCAACCCTCTATT
GTGTGCATCAAAGGATAGAGATAAAAGACACCAAGGAAGCTTTAGACAAGATAGAGGAAGAGCAAAACAA
AAGTAAGACCACCGCACAGCAAGCGGCCGGCCGCTGATCTTCAGACCTGGAGGAGGAGATATGAGGGACA
ATTGGAGAAGTGAATTATATAAATATAAAGTAGTAAAAATTGAACCATTAGGAGTAGCACCCACCAAGGC
AAAGAGAAGAGTGGTGCAGAGAGAAAAAAGAGCAGTGGGAATAGGAGCTTTGTTCCTTGGGTTCTTGGGA
GCAGCAGGAAGCACTATGGGCGCAGCGTCAATGACGCTGACGGTACAGGCCAGACAATTATTGTCTGGTA
TAGTGCAGCAGCAGAACAATTTGCTGAGGGCTATTGAGGCGCAACAGCATCTGTTGCAACTCACAGTCTG
GGGCATCAAGCAGCTCCAGGCAAGAATCCTGGCTGTGGAAAGATACCTAAAGGATCAACAGCTCCTGGGG
ATTTGGGGTTGCTCTGGAAAACTCATTTGCACCACTGCTGTGCCTTGGAATGCTAGTTGGAGTAATAAAT
CTCTGGAACAGATTTGGAATCACACGACCTGGATGGAGTGGGACAGAGAAATTAACAATTACACAAGCTT
AATACACTCCTTAATTGAAGAATCGCAAAACCAGCAAGAAAAGAATGAACAAGAATTATTGGAATTAGAT
AAATGGGCAAGTTTGTGGAATTGGTTTAACATAACAAATTGGCTGTGGTATATAAAATTATTCATAATGA
TAGTAGGAGGCTTGGTAGGTTTAAGAATAGTTTTTGCTGTACTTTCTATAGTGAATAGAGTTAGGCAGGG
ATATTCACCATTATCGTTTCAGACCCACCTCCCAACCCCGAGGGGACCCGACAGGCCCGAAGGAATAGAA
GAAGAAGGTGGAGAGAGAGACAGAGACAGATCCATTCGATTAGTGAACGGATCTCGACGGTATCGCCGAA
TTCACAAATGGCAGTATTCATCCACAATTTTAAAAGAAAAGGGGGGATTGGGGGGTACAGTGCAGGGGAA
AGAATAGTAGACATAATAGCAACAGACATACAAACTAAAGAATTACAAAAACAAATTACAAAAATTCAAA
ATTTTCGGGTTTATTACAGGGACAGCAGAGATCCAGTTTGGACTAGTCGTGAGGCTCCGGTGCCCGTCAG
TGGGCAGAGCGCACATCGCCCACAGTCCCCGAGAAGTTGGGGGGAGGGGTCGGCAATTGAACCGGTGCCT
AGAGAAGGTGGCGCGGGGTAAACTGGGAAAGTGATGTCGTGTACTGGCTCCGCCTTTTTCCCGAGGGTGG
GGGAGAACCGTATATAAGTGCAGTAGTCGCCGTGAACGTTCTTTTTCGCAACGGGTTTGCCGCCAGAACA
CAGGTAAGTGCCGTGTGTGGTTCCCGCGGGCCTGGCCTCTTTACGGGTTATGGCCCTTGCGTGCCTTGAA
TTACTTCCACCTGGCTGCAGTACGTGATTCTTGATCCCGAGCTTCGGGTTGGAAGTGGGTGGGAGAGTTC
GAGGCCTTGCGCTTAAGGAGCCCCTTCGCCTCGTGCTTGAGTTGAGGCCTGGCCTGGGCGCTGGGGCCGC
CGCGTGCGAATCTGGTGGCACCTTCGCGCCTGTCTCGCTGCTTTCGATAAGTCTCTAGCCATTTAAAATT
TTTGATGACCTGCTGCGACGCTTTTTTTCTGGCAAGATAGTCTTGTAAATGCGGGCCAAGATCTGCACAC
TGGTATTTCGGTTTTTGGGGCCGCGGGCGGCGACGGGGCCCGTGCGTCCCAGCGCACATGTTCGGCGAGG
CGGGGCCTGCGAGCGCGGCCACCGAGAATCGGACGGGGGTAGTCTCAAGCTGGCCGGCCTGCTCTGGTGC
CTGGCCTCGCGCCGCCGTGTATCGCCCCGCCCTGGGCGGCAAGGCTGGCCCGGTCGGCACCAGTTGCGTG
AGCGGAAAGATGGCCGCTTCCCGGCCCTGCTGCAGGGAGCTCAAAATGGAGGACGCGGCGCTCGGGAGAG
CGGGCGGGTGAGTCACCCACACAAAGGAAAAGGGCCTTTCCGTCCTCAGCCGTCGCTTCATGTGACTCCA
CGGAGTACCGGGCGCCGTCCAGGCACCTCGATTAGTTCTCGAGCTTTTGGAGTACGTCGTCTTTAGGTTG
GGGGGAGGGGTTTTATGCGATGGAGTTTCCCCACACTGAGTGGGTGGAGACTGAAGTTAGGCCAGCTTGG
CACTTGATGTAATTCTCCTTGGAATTTGCCCTTTTTGAGTTTGGATCTTGGTTCATTCTCAAGCCTCAGA
CAGTGGTTCAAAGTTTTTTTCTTCCATTTCAGGTGTCGTGAAGCGGCCCTGCAGATATCAACAAGTTTGT
ACAAAAAAGTTGGCACCATGCCCCCTGGGGTGGACTGCCCCATGGAATTCTGGACCAAGGAGGAGAATCA
GAGCGTTGTGGTTGACTTCCTGCTGCCCACAGGGGTCTACCTGAACTTCCCTGTGTCCCGCAATGCCAAC
CTCAGCACCATCAAGCAGCTGCTGTGGCACCGCGCCCAGTATGAGCCGCTCTTCCACATGCTCAGTGGCC
CCGAGGCCTATGTGTTCACCTGCATCAACCAGACAGCGGAGCAGCAAGAGCTGGAGGACGAGCAACGGCG
TCTGTGTGACGTGCAGCCCTTCCTGCCCGTCCTGCGCCTGGTGGCCCGTGAGGGCGACCGCGTGAAGAAG
CTCATCAACTCACAGATCAGCCTCCTCATCGGCAAAGGCCTCCACGAGTTTGACTCCTTGTGCGACCCAG
AAGTGAACGACTTTCGCGCCAAGATGTGCCAATTCTGCGAGGAGGCGGCCGCCCGCCGGCAGCAGCTGGG
CTGGGAGGCCTGGCTGCAGTACAGTTTCCCCCTGCAGCTGGAGCCCTCGGCTCAAACCTGGGGGCCTGGT
ACCCTGCGGCTCCCGAACCGGGCCCTTCTGGTCAACGTTAAGTTTGAGGGCAGCGAGGAGAGCTTCACCT
TCCAGGTGTCCACCAAGGACGTGCCGCTGGCGCTGATGGCCTGTGCCCTGCGGAAGAAGGCCACAGTGTT
CCGGCAGCCGCTGGTGGAGCAGCCGGAAGACTACACGCTGCAGGTGAACGGCAGGCATGAGTACCTGTAT
GGCAGCTACCCGCTCTGCCAGTTCCAGTACATCTGCAGCTGCCTGCACAGTGGGTTGACCCCTCACCTGA
CCATGGTCCATTCCTCCTCCATCCTCGCCATGCGGGATGAGCAGAGCAACCCTGCCCCCCAGGTCCAGAA
ACCGCGTGCCAAACCACCTCCCATTCCTGCGAAGAAGCCTTCCTCTGTGTCCCTGTGGTCCCTGGAGCAG
CCGTTCCGCATCGAGCTCATCCAGGGCAGCAAAGTGAACGCCGACGAGCGGATGAAGCTGGTGGTGCAGG
CCGGGCTTTTCCACGGCAACGAGATGCTGTGCAAGACGGTGTCCAGCTCGGAGGTGAGCGTGTGCTCGGA
GCCCGTGTGGAAGCAGCGGCTGGAGTTCGACATCAACATCTGCGACCTGCCCCGCATGGCCCGTCTCTGC
TTTGCGCTGTACGCCGTGATCGAGAAAGCCAAGAAGGCTCGCTCCACCAAGAAGAAGTCCAAGAAGGCGG
ACTGCCCCATTGCCTGGGCCAACCTCATGCTGTTTGACTACAAGGACCAGCTTAAGACCGGGGAACGCTG
CCTCTACATGTGGCCCTCCGTCCCAGATGAGAAGGGCGAGCTGCTGAACCCCACGGGCACTGTGCGCAGT
AACCCCAACACGGATAGCGCCGCTGCCCTGCTCATCTGCCTGCCCGAGGTGGCCCCGCACCCCGTGTACT
ACCCCGCCCTGGAGAAGATCTTGGAGCTGGGGCGACACAGCGAGTGTGTGCATGTCACCGAGGAGGAGCA
GCTGCAGCTGCGGGAAATCCTGGAGCGGCGGGGGTCTGGGGAGCTGTATGAGCACGAGAAGGACCTGGTG
TGGAAGCTGCGGCATGAAGTCCAGGAGCACTTCCCGGAGGCGCTAGCCCGGCTGCTGCTGGTCACCAAGT
GGAACAAGCATGAGGATGTGGCCCAGATGCTCTACCTGCTGTGCTCCTGGCCGGAGCTGCCCGTCCTGAG
CGCCCTGGAGCTGCTAGACTTCAGCTTCCCCGATTGCCACGTAGGCTCCTTCGCCATCAAGTCGCTGCGG
AAACTGACGGACGATGAGCTGTTCCAGTACCTGCTGCAGCTGGTGCAGGTGCTCAAGTACGAGTCCTACC
TGGACTGCGAGCTGACCAAATTCCTGCTGGACCGGGCCCTGGCCAACCGCAAGATCGGCCACTTCCTTTT
CTGGCACCTCCGCTCCGAGATGCACGTGCCGTCGGTGGCCCTGCGCTTCGGCCTCATCCTGGAGGCCTAC
TGCAGGGGCAGCACCCACCACATGAAGGTGCTGATGAAGCAGGGGGAAGCACTGAGCAAACTGAAGGCCC
TGAATGACTTCGTCAAGCTGAGCTCTCAGAAGACCCCCAAGCCCCAGACCAAGGAGCTGATGCACTTGTG
CATGCGGCAGGAGGCCTACCTAGAGGCCCTCTCCCACCTGCAGTCCCCACTCGACCCCAGCACCCTGCTG
GCTGAAGTCTGCGTGGAGCAGTGCACCTTCATGGACTCCAAGATGAAGCCCCTGTGGATCATGTACAGCA
ACGAGGAGGCAGGCAGCGGCGGCAGCGTGGGCATCATCTTTAAGAACGGGGATGACCTCCGGCAGGACAT
GCTGACCCTGCAGATGATCCAGCTCATGGACGTCCTGTGGAAGCAGGAGGGGCTGGACCTGAGGATGACC
CCCTATGGCTGCCTCCCCACCGGGGACCGCACAGGCCTCATTGAGGTGGTACTCCGTTCAGACACCATCG
CCAACATCCAACTCAACAAGAGCAACATGGCAGCCACAGCCGCCTTCAACAAGGATGCCCTGCTCAACTG
GCTGAAGTCCAAGAACCCGGGGGAGGCCCTGGATCGAGCCATTGAGGAGTTCACCCTCTCCTGTGCTGGC
TATTGTGTGGCCACATATGTGCTGGGCATTGGCGATCGGCACAGCGACAACATCATGATCCGAGAGAGTG
GGCAGCTGTTCCACATTGATTTTGGCCACTTTCTGGGGAATTTCAAGACCAAGTTTGGAATCAACCGCGA
GCGTGTCCCATGCATCCTCACCTACGACTTTGTCCATGTGATTCAGCAGGGGAAGACTAATAATAGTGAG
AAATTTGAACGGTTCCGGGGCTACTGTGAAAGGGCCTACACCATCCTGCGGCGCCACGGGCTTCTCTTCC
TCCACCTCTTTGCCCTGATGCGGGCGGCAGGCCTGCCTGAGCTCAGCTGCTCCAAAGACATCCAGTATCT
CAAGGACTCCCTGGCACTGGGGAAAACAGAGGAGGAGGCACTGAAGCACTTCCGAGTGAAGTTTAACGAA
GCCCTCCGTGAGAGCTGGAAAACCAAAGTGAACTGGCTGGCCCACAACGTGTCCAAAGACAACAGGCAGT
TGCCAACTTTCTTGTACAAAGTGGTGATATCCAATTAACCCTCACTAAAGGTTTGATTTATGTGTTATGT
TGAGTCCCTATAGTGAGTCGTATTACCACCCAACTTTTCTATACAAAGTGGTTGATATCCAGCACAGTGG
CGGCCGCTCGAGTCTAGAGGGCCCGCGGTTCGAAGGTAAGCCTATCCCTAACCCTCTCCTCGGTCTCGAT
TCTACGCGTACCGGTTAGTAATGAGATCCCTCCCCCCCCCCTAACGTTACTGGCCGAAGCCGCTTGGAAT
AAGGCCGGTGTGCGTTTGTCTATATGTTATTTTCCACCATATTGCCGTCTTTTGGCAATGTGAGGGCCCG
GAAACCTGGCCCTGTCTTCTTGACGAGCATTCCTAGGGGTCTTTCCCCTCTCGCCAAAGGAATGCAAGGT
CTGTTGAATGTCGTGAAGGAAGCAGTTCCTCTGGAAGCTTCTTGAAGACAAACAACGTCTGTAGCGACCC
TTTGCAGGCAGCGGAACCCCCCACCTGGCGACAGGTGCCTCTGCGGCCAAAAGCCACGTGTATAAGATAC
ACCTGCAAAGGCGGCACAACCCCAGTGCCACGTTGTGAGTTGGATAGTTGTGGAAAGAGTCAAATGGCTC
TCCTCAAGCGTATTCAACAAGGGGCTGAAGGATGCCCAGAAGGTACCCCATTGTATGGGATCTGATCTGG
GGCCTCGGTGCACATGCTTTACATGTGTTTAGTCGAGGTTAAAAAAACGTCTAGGCCCCCCGAACCACGG
GGACGTGGTTTTCCTTTGAAAAACACGATGATAATATGGCCACACATATGACCGAGTACAAGCCCACGGT
GCGCCTCGCCACCCGCGACGACGTCCCCAGGGCCGTACGCACCCTCGCCGCCGCGTTCGCCGACTACCCC
GCCACGCGCCACACCGTCGATCCGGACCGCCACATCGAGCGGGTCACCGAGCTGCAAGAACTCTTCCTCA
CGCGCGTCGGGCTCGACATCGGCAAGGTGTGGGTCGCGGACGACGGCGCCGCGGTGGCGGTCTGGACCAC
GCCGGAGAGCGTCGAAGCGGGGGCGGTGTTCGCCGAGATCGGCCCGCGCATGGCCGAGTTGAGCGGTTCC
CGGCTGGCCGCGCAGCAACAGATGGAAGGCCTCCTGGCGCCGCACCGGCCCAAGGAGCCCGCGTGGTTCC
TGGCCACCGTCGGCGTCTCGCCCGACCACCAGGGCAAGGGTCTGGGCAGCGCCGTCGTGCTCCCCGGAGT
GGAGGCGGCCGAGCGCGCCGGGGTGCCCGCCTTCCTGGAGACCTCCGCGCCCCGCAACCTCCCCTTCTAC
GAGCGGCTCGGCTTCACCGTCACCGCCGACGTCGAGGTGCCCGAAGGACCGCGCACCTGGTGCATGACCC
GCAAGCCCGGTGCCTAAATCGATAGATCCTAATCAACCTCTGGATTACAAAATTTGTGAAAGATTGACTG
GTATTCTTAACTATGTTGCTCCTTTTACGCTATGTGGATACGCTGCTTTAATGCCTTTGTATCATGCTAT
TGCTTCCCGTATGGCTTTCATTTTCTCCTCCTTGTATAAATCCTGGTTGCTGTCTCTTTATGAGGAGTTG
TGGCCCGTTGTCAGGCAACGTGGCGTGGTGTGCACTGTGTTTGCTGACGCAACCCCCACTGGTTGGGGCA
TTGCCACCACCTGTCAGCTCCTTTCCGGGACTTTCGCTTTCCCCCTCCCTATTGCCACGGCGGAACTCAT
CGCCGCCTGCCTTGCCCGCTGCTGGACAGGGGCTCGGCTGTTGGGCACTGACAATTCCGTGGTGTTGTCG
GGGAAATCATCGTCCTTTCCTTGGCTGCTCGCCTGTGTTGCCACCTGGATTCTGCGCGGGACGTCCTTCT
GCTACGTCCCTTCGGCCCTCAATCCAGCGGACCTTCCTTCCCGCGGCCTGCTGCCGGCTCTGCGGCCTCT
TCCGCGTCTTCGCCTTCGCCCTCAGACGAGTCGGATCTCCCTTTGGGCCGCCTCCCCGCCTGAGATCCTT
TAAGACCAATGACTTACAAGGCAGCTGTAGATCTTAGCCACTTTTTAAAAGAAAAGGGGGGACTGGAAGG
GCTAATTCACTCCCAACGAAGACAAGATCTGCTTTTTGCTTGTACTGGGTCTCTCTGGTTAGACCAGATC
TGAGCCTGGGAGCTCTCTGGCTAACTAGGGAACCCACTGCTTAAGCCTCAATAAAGCTTGCCTTGAGTGC
TTCAAGTAGTGTGTGCCCGTCTGTTGTGTGACTCTGGTAACTAGAGATCCCTCAGACCCTTTTAGTCAGT
GTGGAAAATCTCTAGCAGTAGTAGTTCATGTCATCTTATTATTCAGTATTTATAACTTGCAAAGAAATGA
ATATCAGAGAGTGAGAGGCCCGGGTTAATTAAGGAAAGGGCTAGATCATTCTTGAAGACGAAAGGGCCTC
GTGATACGCCTATTTTTATAGGTTAATGTCATGATAATAATGGTTTCTTAGACGTCAGGTGGCACTTTTC
GGGGAAATGTGCGCGGAACCCCTATTTGTTTATTTTTCTAAATACATTCAAATATGTATCCGCTCATGAG
ACAATAACCCTGATAAATGCTTCAATAATATTGAAAAAGGAAGAGTATGAGTATTCAACATTTCCGTGTC
GCCCTTATTCCCTTTTTTGCGGCATTTTGCCTTCCTGTTTTTGCTCACCCAGAAACGCTGGTGAAAGTAA
AAGATGCTGAAGATCAGTTGGGTGCACGAGTGGGTTACATCGAACTGGATCTCAACAGCGGTAAGATCCT
TGAGAGTTTTCGCCCCGAAGAACGTTTTCCAATGATGAGCACTTTTAAAGTTCTGCTATGTGGCGCGGTA
TTATCCCGTGTTGACGCCGGGCAAGAGCAACTCGGTCGCCGCATACACTATTCTCAGAATGACTTGGTTG
AGTACTCACCAGTCACAGAAAAGCATCTTACGGATGGCATGACAGTAAGAGAATTATGCAGTGCTGCCAT
AACCATGAGTGATAACACTGCGGCCAACTTACTTCTGACAACGATCGGAGGACCGAAGGAGCTAACCGCT
TTTTTGCACAACATGGGGGATCATGTAACTCGCCTTGATCGTTGGGAACCGGAGCTGAATGAAGCCATAC
CAAACGACGAGCGTGACACCACGATGCCTGTAGCAATGGCAACAACGTTGCGCAAACTATTAACTGGCGA
ACTACTTACTCTAGCTTCCCGGCAACAATTAATAGACTGGATGGAGGCGGATAAAGTTGCAGGACCACTT
CTGCGCTCGGCCCTTCCGGCTGGCTGGTTTATTGCTGATAAATCTGGAGCCGGTGAGCGTGGGTCTCGCG
GTATCATTGCAGCACTGGGGCCAGATGGTAAGCCCTCCCGTATCGTAGTTATCTACACGACGGGGAGTCA
GGCAACTATGGATGAACGAAATAGACAGATCGCTGAGATAGGTGCCTCACTGATTAAGCATTGGTAACTG
TCAGACCAAGTTTACTCATATATACTTTAGATTGATTTAAAACTTCATTTTTAATTTAAAAGGATCTAGG
TGAAGATCCTTTTTGATAATCTCATGACCAAAATCCCTTAACGTGAGTTTTCGTTCCACTGAGCGTCAGA
CCCCGTAGAAAAGATCAAAGGATCTTCTTGAGATCCTTTTTTTCTGCGCGTAATCTGCTGCTTGCAAACA
AAAAAACCACCGCTACCAGCGGTGGTTTGTTTGCCGGATCAAGAGCTACCAACTCTTTTTCCGAAGGTAA
CTGGCTTCAGCAGAGCGCAGATACCAAATACTGTTCTTCTAGTGTAGCCGTAGTTAGGCCACCACTTCAA
GAACTCTGTAGCACCGCCTACATACCTCGCTCTGCTAATCCTGTTACCAGTGGCTGCTGCCAGTGGCGAT
AAGTCGTGTCTTACCGGGTTGGACTCAAGACGATAGTTACCGGATAAGGCGCAGCGGTCGGGCTGAACGG
GGGGTTCGTGCACACAGCCCAGCTTGGAGCGAACGACCTACACCGAACTGAGATACCTACAGCGTGAGCT
ATGAGAAAGCGCCACGCTTCCCGAAGGGAGAAAGGCGGACAGGTATCCGGTAAGCGGCAGGGTCGGAACA
GGAGAGCGCACGAGGGAGCTTCCAGGGGGAAACGCCTGGTATCTTTATAGTCCTGTCGGGTTTCGCCACC
TCTGACTTGAGCGTCGATTTTTGTGATGCTCGTCAGGGGGGCGGAGCCTATGGAAAAACGCCAGCAACGC
GGCCTTTTTACGGTTCCTGGCCTTTTGCTGGCCTTTTGCTCACATGTTCTTTCCTGCGTTATCCCCTGAT
TCTGTGGATAACCGTATTACCGCCTTTGAGTGAGCTGATACCGCTCGCCGCAGCCGAACGACCGAGCGCA
GCGAGTCAGTGAGCGAGGAAGCGGAAGAGCGCCCAATACGCAAACCGCCTCTCCCCGCGCGTTGGCCGAT
TCATTAATGCAGCAAGCTCATGGCTGACTAATTTTTTTTATTTATGCAGAGGCCGAGGCCGCCTCGGCCT
CTGAGCTATTCCAGAAGTAGTGAGGAGGCTTTTTTGGAGGCCTAGGCTTTTGCAAAAAGCTCCCCGTGGC
ACGACAGGTTTCCCGACTGGAAAGCGGGCAGTGAGCGCAACGCAATTAATGTGAGTTAGCTCACTCATTA
GGCACCCCAGGCTTTACACTTTATGCTTCCGGCTCGTATGTTGTGTGGAATTGTGAGCGGATAACAATTT
CACACAGGAAACAGCTATGACATGATTACGAATTTCACAAATAAAGCATTTTTTTCACTGCATTCTAGTT
GTGGTTTGTCCAAACTCATCAATGTATCTTATCATGTCTGGATCAACTGGATAACTCAAGCTAACCAAAA
TCATCCCAAACTTCCCACCCCATACCCTATTACCACTGCCAATTACCTGTGGTTTCATTTACTCTAAACC
TGTGATTCCTCTGAATTATTTTCATTTTAAAGAAATTGTATTTGTTAAATATGTACTACAAACTTAGTAG
T
Features (pLannotate 1.2.2; 30 found; start..end, strand, type, name):
    377..634     +  LTR            5' LTR (truncated): truncated 5' long terminal repeat (LTR) from HIV-1
    681..806     +  misc_feature   HIV-1 Ψ: packaging signal of human immunodeficiency virus type 1
    790..1128    +  CDS            HIV-1 gag (fragment): gag protein from human immunodeficiency virus 1; gag
   1303..1536    +  misc_feature   RRE: The Rev response element (RRE) of HIV-1 allows for Rev-dependent mRNA export from the nucleus to the cytoplasm.
   1913..2013    +  CDS            Rev (fragment): human immunodeficiency virus 1 (HIV-1) Rev protein; rev; enhances nuclear export of unspliced and incompletely spliced viral mRNAs
   2058..2175    +  misc_feature   cPPT/CTS: central polypurine tract and central termination sequence of HIV-1
   2223..3401    +  promoter       EF-1α promoter: strong constitutive promoter for human elongation factor EF-1α
   3422..3439    +  protein_bind   attB1 (fragment): mutant version of attB; core recombination site for the Gateway® BP reaction BP Clonase™
   3448..6579    +  CDS            PIK3CD: PK3CD_HUMAN - Experimental evidence at protein level: Swiss-Prot protein existence level 1. Phosphoinositide-3-kinase (PI3K) phosphorylates phosphatidylinositol (PI) and its phosphorylated derivatives at position 3 of the inositol ring to produce 3-phosphoinositides (PubMed:9235916). Uses ATP and PtdIns(4,5)P2 (phosphatidylinositol 4,5- bisphosphate) to generate phosphatidylinositol 3,4,5-trisphosphate (PIP3) (PubMed:15135396). PIP3 plays a key role by recruiting PH domain-containing proteins to the membrane, including AKT1 and PDPK1, activating signaling cascades involved in cell growth, surv
   6587..6604    -  protein_bind   attB2 (fragment): mutant version of attB; core recombination site for the Gateway® BP reaction BP Clonase™
   6613..6631    +  promoter       T3 promoter: promoter for bacteriophage T3 RNA polymerase
   6657..6675    -  promoter       T7 promoter: promoter for bacteriophage T7 RNA polymerase
   6681..6699    -  protein_bind   attB4 (fragment): mutant version of attB; core recombination site for the Gateway® BP reaction BP Clonase™
   6755..6796    +  CDS            V5 tag: epitope tag from simian virus 5
   6922..7384    +  misc_feature   IRES: internal ribosome entry site (IRES) of the encephalomyocarditis virus (EMCV)
   7398..7995    +  CDS            PuroR (fragment): puromycin N-acetyltransferase; pac from Streptomyces; confers resistance to puromycin
   8011..8599    +  misc_feature   WPRE: woodchuck hepatitis virus posttranscriptional regulatory element
   8607..8672    +  CDS            nef (fragment): NEF_HV1Z2 - Experimental evidence at protein level: Swiss-Prot protein existence level 1. Extracellular Nef protein targets CD4(+) T-lymphocytes for apoptosis by interacting with CXCR4 surface receptors. From Human immunodeficiency virus type 1 group M subtype D (isolate Z2/CDC-Z34) (HIV-1).
   8674..8907    +  LTR            3' LTR (ΔU3): self-inactivating 3' long terminal repeat (LTR) from HIV-1
   9112..9216    +  promoter       AmpR promoter: bla
   9217..10077   +  CDS            AmpR: β-lactamase; bla; confers resistance to ampicillin, carbenicillin, and related antibiotics
  10248..10836   +  rep_origin     ori: high-copy-number ColE1/pMB1/pBR322/pUC origin of replication
  11019..11073   +  CDS            lacI (fragment): lac repressor; lacI; The lac repressor binds to the lac operator to inhibit transcription in E. coli. This inhibition can be relieved by adding lactose or isopropyl-β-D-thiogalactopyranoside (IPTG).
  11079..11172   +  rep_origin     SV40 ori (fragment): SV40 origin of replication
  11197..11234   +  CDS            lacI (fragment): lac repressor; lacI; The lac repressor binds to the lac operator to inhibit transcription in E. coli. This inhibition can be relieved by adding lactose or isopropyl-β-D-thiogalactopyranoside (IPTG).
  11247..11268   +  protein_bind   CAP binding site: CAP binding activates transcription in the presence of cAMP. E. coli catabolite activator protein
  11283..11313   +  promoter       lac promoter: promoter for the E. coli lac operon
  11317..11339   +  protein_bind   lac operator (fragment): The lac repressor binds to the lac operator to inhibit transcription in E. coli. This inhibition can be relieved by adding lactose or isopropyl-β-D-thiogalactopyranoside (IPTG). lac repressor encoded by lacI
  11371..11454   +  polyA_signal   SV40 poly(A) signal (fragment): SV40 polyadenylation signal
  11621..329     +  CDS            nef (fragment) (across the origin): NEF_HV1BR - Experimental evidence at protein level: Swiss-Prot protein existence level 1. Extracellular Nef protein targets CD4(+) T-lymphocytes for apoptosis by interacting with CXCR4 surface receptors (PubMed:14990729). From Human immunodeficiency virus type 1 group M subtype B (isolate BRU/LAI) (HIV-1).
