[The description below was written by a language model from this plasmid's Addgene catalogue record and pLannotate feature annotations shown in this document.]
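Description:
pHAGE-PIK3CD-F932C is an 11.6 kb HIV-1-based lentiviral expression plasmid built on the pHAGE backbone to deliver a mutant form of human PIK3CD, the p110δ catalytic subunit of phosphoinositide 3-kinase, carrying the F932C substitution. In bacteria it is maintained through a high-copy ColE1/pUC-type origin and selected with ampicillin via the β-lactamase gene. Remnants of lac regulatory sequence and fragments of the SV40 origin and polyadenylation signal lie in the plasmid backbone outside the viral cassette.

The transfer cassette is bounded by a truncated 5' LTR and a self-inactivating ΔU3 3' LTR, which limits LTR-driven transcription after integration. It contains the Ψ packaging signal with a partial gag sequence, the Rev response element for nuclear export of the genomic RNA, and the cPPT/CTS element that aids nuclear import and transduction. The human EF-1α promoter drives constitutive expression of the PIK3CD open reading frame, which is flanked by attB1 and attB2 sites left by Gateway recombination. Downstream, an EMCV IRES links a puromycin N-acetyltransferase gene to the same transcript, so transduced mammalian cells can be selected with puromycin, and a WPRE enhances transcript stability and expression. A V5 epitope sequence is annotated after the attB2 site, separated from the insert by T3 and T7 promoter sequences and an attB4 fragment. The record does not indicate whether it is fused in frame to the kinase.

The construct comes from a collection made to functionally annotate somatic cancer mutations. It is suited to stable expression of this PIK3CD variant in mammalian cells, for example to assess its effect on PI3K signalling.
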