Addgene plasmid #116568: pHAGE-PIK3CD-F932C
Purpose: Lentiviral expression of PIK3CD F932C
Depositing lab: Gordon Mills & Kenneth Scott. Publication: Systematic Functional Annotation of Somatic Mutations in Cancer. Ng PK, Li J, Jeong KJ, Shao S, Chen H, Tsang YH, Sengupta S, Wang Z, Bhavana VH, Tran R, Soewito S, Minussi DC, Moreno D, Kong K, Dogruluk T, Lu H, Gao J, Tokheim C, Zhou DC, Johnson AM, Zeng J, Ip CKM, Ju Z, Wester M, Yu S, Li Y, Vellano CP, Schultz N, Karchin R, Ding L, Lu Y, Cheung LWT, Chen K, Shaw KR, Meric-Bernstam F, Scott KL, Yi S, Sahni N, Liang H, Mills GB. Cancer Cell. 2018 Mar 12;33(3):450-462.e10. doi: 10.1016/j.ccell.2018.01.021. PubMed 29533785.
Backbone
  Vector backbone: pHAGE
  Vector type: Lentiviral
Growth in bacteria
  Bacterial resistance: Ampicillin, 100 μg/mL
  Growth temperature: 37°C
  Growth strain: Stbl3
  Copy number: High Copy
Gene/Insert
  Gene/Insert name: PIK3CD
  Species: H. sapiens (human)
  Mutation: F932C
  Entrez Gene: PIK3CD (a.k.a. APDS, IMD14, IMD14A, IMD14B, P110DELTA, PI3K, ROCHIS, p110D)
  Cloning method: Gateway Cloning
Terms and licenses: Academic/Nonprofit Terms; Industry Terms: Not Available to Industry
How to cite: pHAGE-PIK3CD-F932C was a gift from Gordon Mills & Kenneth Scott (Addgene plasmid # 116568)
