>Addgene plasmid #116568 | pHAGE-PIK3CD-F932C | depositor partial sequence | sequence record 219443 | insert
ATGCCCCCTGGGGTGGACTGCCCCATGGAATTCTGGACCAAGGAGGAGAATCAGAGCGTTGTGGTTGACT
TCCTGCTGCCCACAGGGGTCTACCTGAACTTCCCTGTGTCCCGCAATGCCAACCTCAGCACCATCAAGCA
GCTGCTGTGGCACCGCGCCCAGTATGAGCCGCTCTTCCACATGCTCAGTGGCCCCGAGGCCTATGTGTTC
ACCTGCATCAACCAGACAGCGGAGCAGCAAGAGCTGGAGGACGAGCAACGGCGTCTGTGTGACGTGCAGC
CCTTCCTGCCCGTCCTGCGCCTGGTGGCCCGTGAGGGCGACCGCGTGAAGAAGCTCATCAACTCACAGAT
CAGCCTCCTCATCGGCAAAGGCCTCCACGAGTTTGACTCCTTGTGCGACCCAGAAGTGAACGACTTTCGC
GCCAAGATGTGCCAATTCTGCGAGGAGGCGGCCGCCCGCCGGCAGCAGCTGGGCTGGGAGGCCTGGCTGC
AGTACAGTTTCCCCCTGCAGCTGGAGCCCTCGGCTCAAACCTGGGGGCCTGGTACCCTGCGGCTCCCGAA
CCGGGCCCTTCTGGTCAACGTTAAGTTTGAGGGCAGCGAGGAGAGCTTCACCTTCCAGGTGTCCACCAAG
GACGTGCCGCTGGCGCTGATGGCCTGTGCCCTGCGGAAGAAGGCCACAGTGTTCCGGCAGCCGCTGGTGG
AGCAGCCGGAAGACTACACGCTGCAGGTGAACGGCAGGCATGAGTACCTGTATGGCAGCTACCCGCTCTG
CCAGTTCCAGTACATCTGCAGCTGCCTGCACAGTGGGTTGACCCCTCACCTGACCATGGTCCATTCCTCC
TCCATCCTCGCCATGCGGGATGAGCAGAGCAACCCTGCCCCCCAGGTCCAGAAACCGCGTGCCAAACCAC
CTCCCATTCCTGCGAAGAAGCCTTCCTCTGTGTCCCTGTGGTCCCTGGAGCAGCCGTTCCGCATCGAGCT
CATCCAGGGCAGCAAAGTGAACGCCGACGAGCGGATGAAGCTGGTGGTGCAGGCCGGGCTTTTCCACGGC
AACGAGATGCTGTGCAAGACGGTGTCCAGCTCGGAGGTGAGCGTGTGCTCGGAGCCCGTGTGGAAGCAGC
GGCTGGAGTTCGACATCAACATCTGCGACCTGCCCCGCATGGCCCGTCTCTGCTTTGCGCTGTACGCCGT
GATCGAGAAAGCCAAGAAGGCTCGCTCCACCAAGAAGAAGTCCAAGAAGGCGGACTGCCCCATTGCCTGG
GCCAACCTCATGCTGTTTGACTACAAGGACCAGCTTAAGACCGGGGAACGCTGCCTCTACATGTGGCCCT
CCGTCCCAGATGAGAAGGGCGAGCTGCTGAACCCCACGGGCACTGTGCGCAGTAACCCCAACACGGATAG
CGCCGCTGCCCTGCTCATCTGCCTGCCCGAGGTGGCCCCGCACCCCGTGTACTACCCCGCCCTGGAGAAG
ATCTTGGAGCTGGGGCGACACAGCGAGTGTGTGCATGTCACCGAGGAGGAGCAGCTGCAGCTGCGGGAAA
TCCTGGAGCGGCGGGGGTCTGGGGAGCTGTATGAGCACGAGAAGGACCTGGTGTGGAAGCTGCGGCATGA
AGTCCAGGAGCACTTCCCGGAGGCGCTAGCCCGGCTGCTGCTGGTCACCAAGTGGAACAAGCATGAGGAT
GTGGCCCAGATGCTCTACCTGCTGTGCTCCTGGCCGGAGCTGCCCGTCCTGAGCGCCCTGGAGCTGCTAG
ACTTCAGCTTCCCCGATTGCCACGTAGGCTCCTTCGCCATCAAGTCGCTGCGGAAACTGACGGACGATGA
GCTGTTCCAGTACCTGCTGCAGCTGGTGCAGGTGCTCAAGTACGAGTCCTACCTGGACTGCGAGCTGACC
AAATTCCTGCTGGACCGGGCCCTGGCCAACCGCAAGATCGGCCACTTCCTTTTCTGGCACCTCCGCTCCG
AGATGCACGTGCCGTCGGTGGCCCTGCGCTTCGGCCTCATCCTGGAGGCCTACTGCAGGGGCAGCACCCA
CCACATGAAGGTGCTGATGAAGCAGGGGGAAGCACTGAGCAAACTGAAGGCCCTGAATGACTTCGTCAAG
CTGAGCTCTCAGAAGACCCCCAAGCCCCAGACCAAGGAGCTGATGCACTTGTGCATGCGGCAGGAGGCCT
ACCTAGAGGCCCTCTCCCACCTGCAGTCCCCACTCGACCCCAGCACCCTGCTGGCTGAAGTCTGCGTGGA
GCAGTGCACCTTCATGGACTCCAAGATGAAGCCCCTGTGGATCATGTACAGCAACGAGGAGGCAGGCAGC
GGCGGCAGCGTGGGCATCATCTTTAAGAACGGGGATGACCTCCGGCAGGACATGCTGACCCTGCAGATGA
TCCAGCTCATGGACGTCCTGTGGAAGCAGGAGGGGCTGGACCTGAGGATGACCCCCTATGGCTGCCTCCC
CACCGGGGACCGCACAGGCCTCATTGAGGTGGTACTCCGTTCAGACACCATCGCCAACATCCAACTCAAC
AAGAGCAACATGGCAGCCACAGCCGCCTTCAACAAGGATGCCCTGCTCAACTGGCTGAAGTCCAAGAACC
CGGGGGAGGCCCTGGATCGAGCCATTGAGGAGTTCACCCTCTCCTGTGCTGGCTATTGTGTGGCCACATA
TGTGCTGGGCATTGGCGATCGGCACAGCGACAACATCATGATCCGAGAGAGTGGGCAGCTGTTCCACATT
GATTTTGGCCACTTTCTGGGGAATTTCAAGACCAAGTTTGGAATCAACCGCGAGCGTGTCCCATGCATCC
TCACCTACGACTTTGTCCATGTGATTCAGCAGGGGAAGACTAATAATAGTGAGAAATTTGAACGGTTCCG
GGGCTACTGTGAAAGGGCCTACACCATCCTGCGGCGCCACGGGCTTCTCTTCCTCCACCTCTTTGCCCTG
ATGCGGGCGGCAGGCCTGCCTGAGCTCAGCTGCTCCAAAGACATCCAGTATCTCAAGGACTCCCTGGCAC
TGGGGAAAACAGAGGAGGAGGCACTGAAGCACTTCCGAGTGAAGTTTAACGAAGCCCTCCGTGAGAGCTG
GAAAACCAAAGTGAACTGGCTGGCCCACAACGTGTCCAAAGACAACAGGCAG
